>Addgene plasmid #102335 | pCDH-FLAG-R-Ras2 | addgene full sequence | sequence record 198178 | Addgene NGS Result
TTACCATGGTGATGCGGTTTTGGCAGTACATCAATGGGCGTGGATAGCGGTTTGACTCACGGGGATTTCC
AAGTCTCCACCCCATTGACGTCAATGGGAGTTTGTTTTGGCACCAAAATCAACGGGACTTTCCAAAATGT
CGTAACAACTCCGCCCCATTGACGCAAATGGGCGGTAGGCGTGTACGGTGGGAGGTTTATATAAGCAGAG
CTCGTTTAGTGAACCGTCAGATCGCCTGGAGACGCCATCCACGCTGTTTTGACCTCCATAGAAGATTCTA
GAGCTAGCGAATTCATGGATTACAAGGATGACGACGATAAGGGAATGGCCGCGGCCGGCTGGCGGGACGG
CTCCGGCCAGGAGAAGTACCGGCTCGTGGTGGTCGGCGGGGGCGGCGTGGGCAAGTCGGCGCTCACCATC
CAGTTCATCCAGTCCTATTTTGTAACGGATTATGATCCAACCATTGAAGATTCTTACACAAAGCAGTGTG
TGATAGATGACAGAGCAGCCCGGCTAGATATTTTGGATACAGCAGGACAAGAAGAGTTTGGAGCCATGAG
AGAACAGTATATGAGGACTGGCGAAGGCTTCCTGTTGGTCTTTTCAGTCACAGATAGAGGCAGTTTTGAA
GAAATCTATAAGTTTCAAAGACAGATTCTCAGAGTAAAGGATCGTGATGAGTTCCCAATGATTTTAATTG
GTAATAAAGCAGATCTGGATCATCAAAGACAGGTAACACAGGAAGAAGGACAACAGTTAGCACGGCAGCT
TAAGGTAACATACATGGAGGCATCAGCAAAGATTAGGATGAATGTAGATCAAGCTTTCCATGAACTTGTC
CGGGTTATCAGGAAATTTCAAGAGCAGGAATGTCCTCCTTCACCAGAACCAACACGGAAAGAAAAAGACA
AGAAAGGCTGCCATTGTGTCATTTTCTAGGGATCCGCGGCCGCGAAGGATCTGCGATCGCTCCGGTGCCC
GTCAGTGGGCAGAGCGCACATCGCCCACAGTCCCCGAGAAGTTGGGGGGAGGGGTCGGCAATTGAACGGG
TGCCTAGAGAAGGTGGCGCGGGGTAAACTGGGAAAGTGATGTCGTGTACTGGCTCCGCCTTTTTCCCGAG
GGTGGGGGAGAACCGTATATAAGTGCAGTAGTCGCCGTGAACGTTCTTTTTCGCAACGGGTTTGCCGCCA
GAACACAGCTGAAGCTTCGAGGGGCTCGCATCTCTCCTTCACGCGCCCGCCGCCCTACCTGAGGCCGCCA
TCCACGCCGGTTGAGTCGCGTTCTGCCGCCTCCCGCCTGTGGTGCCTCCTGAACTGCGTCCGCCGTCTAG
GTAAGTTTAAAGCTCAGGTCGAGACCGGGCCTTTGTCCGGCGCTCCCTTGGAGCCTACCTAGACTCAGCC
GGCTCTCCACGCTTTGCCTGACCCTGCTTGCTCAACTCTACGTCTTTGTTTCGTTTTCTGTTCTGCGCCG
TTACAGATCCAAGCTGTGACCGGCGCCTACGCTAGATGACCGAGTACAAGCCCACGGTGCGCCTCGCCAC
CCGCGACGACGTCCCCAGGGCCGTACGCACCCTCGCCGCCGCGTTCGCCGACTACCCCGCCACGCGCCAC
ACCGTCGATCCGGACCGCCACATCGAGCGGGTCACCGAGCTGCAAGAACTCTTCCTCACGCGCGTCGGGC
TCGACATCGGCAAGGTGTGGGTCGCGGACGACGGCGCCGCGGTGGCGGTCTGGACCACGCCGGAGAGCGT
CGAAGCGGGGGCGGTGTTCGCCGAGATCGGCCCGCGCATGGCCGAGTTGAGCGGTTCCCGGCTGGCCGCG
CAGCAACAGATGGAAGGCCTCCTGGCGCCGCACCGGCCCAAGGAGCCCGCGTGGTTCCTGGCCACCGTCG
GCGTCTCGCCCGACCACCAGGGCAAGGGTCTGGGCAGCGCCGTCGTGCTCCCCGGAGTGGAGGCGGCCGA
GCGCGCCGGGGTGCCCGCCTTCCTGGAGACCTCCGCGCCCCGCAACCTCCCCTTCTACGAGCGGCTCGGC
TTCACCGTCACCGCCGACGTCGAGGTGCCCGAAGGACCGCGCACCTGGTGCATGACCCGCAAGCCCGGTG
CCTGAGTCGACAATCAACCTCTGGATTACAAAATTTGTGAAAGATTGACTGGTATTCTTAACTATGTTGC
TCCTTTTACGCTATGTGGATACGCTGCTTTAATGCCTTTGTATCATGCTATTGCTTCCCGTATGGCTTTC
ATTTTCTCCTCCTTGTATAAATCCTGGTTGCTGTCTCTTTATGAGGAGTTGTGGCCCGTTGTCAGGCAAC
GTGGCGTGGTGTGCACTGTGTTTGCTGACGCAACCCCCACTGGTTGGGGCATTGCCACCACCTGTCAGCT
CCTTTCCGGGACTTTCGCTTTCCCCCTCCCTATTGCCACGGCGGAACTCATCGCCGCCTGCCTTGCCCGC
TGCTGGACAGGGGCTCGGCTGTTGGGCACTGACAATTCCGTGGTGTTGTCGGGGAAATCATCGTCCTTTC
CTTGGCTGCTCGCCTGTGTTGCCACCTGGATTCTGCGCGGGACGTCCTTCTGCTACGTCCCTTCGGCCCT
CAATCCAGCGGACCTTCCTTCCCGCGGCCTGCTGCCGGCTCTGCGGCCTCTTCCGCGTCTTCGCCTTCGC
CCTCAGACGAGTCGGATCTCCCTTTGGGCCGCCTCCCCGCCTGGTACCTTTAAGACCAATGACTTACAAG
GCAGCTGTAGATCTTAGCCACTTTTTAAAAGAAAAGGGGGGACTGGAAGGGCTAATTCACTCCCAACGAA
GATAAGATCTGCTTTTTGCTTGTACTGGGTCTCTCTGGTTAGACCAGATCTGAGCCTGGGAGCTCTCTGG
CTAACTAGGGAACCCACTGCTTAAGCCTCAATAAAGCTTGCCTTGAGTGCTTCAAGTAGTGTGTGCCCGT
CTGTTGTGTGACTCTGGTAACTAGAGATCCCTCAGACCCTTTTAGTCAGTGTGGAAAATCTCTAGCAGTA
GTAGTTCATGTCATCTTATTATTCAGTATTTATAACTTGCAAAGAAATGAATATCAGAGAGTGAGAGGAA
CTTGTTTATTGCAGCTTATAATGGTTACAAATAAAGCAATAGCATCACAAATTTCACAAATAAAGCATTT
TTTTCACTGCATTCTAGTTGTGGTTTGTCCAAACTCATCAATGTATCTTATCATGTCTGGCTCTAGCTAT
CCCGCCCCTAACTCCGCCCATCCCGCCCCTAACTCCGCCCAGTTCCGCCCATTCTCCGCCCCATGGCTGA
CTAATTTTTTTTATTTATGCAGAGGCCGAGGCCGCCTCGGCCTCTGAGCTATTCCAGAAGTAGTGAGGAG
GCTTTTTTGGAGGCCTAGACTTTTGCAGAGACCAAATTCGTAATCATGTCATAGCTGTTTCCTGTGTGAA
ATTGTTATCCGCTCACAATTCCACACAACATACGAGCCGGAAGCATAAAGTGTAAAGCCTGGGGTGCCTA
ATGAGTGAGCTAACTCACATTAATTGCGTTGCGCTCACTGCCCGCTTTCCAGTCGGGAAACCTGTCGTGC
CAGCTGCATTAATGAATCGGCCAACGCGCGGGGAGAGGCGGTTTGCGTATTGGGCGCTCTTCCGCTTCCT
CGCTCACTGACTCGCTGCGCTCGGTCGTTCGGCTGCGGCGAGCGGTATCAGCTCACTCAAAGGCGGTAAT
ACGGTTATCCACAGAATCAGGGGATAACGCAGGAAAGAACATGTGAGCAAAAGGCCAGCAAAAGGCCAGG
AACCGTAAAAAGGCCGCGTTGCTGGCGTTTTTCCATAGGCTCCGCCCCCCTGACGAGCATCACAAAAATC
GACGCTCAAGTCAGAGGTGGCGAAACCCGACAGGACTATAAAGATACCAGGCGTTTCCCCCTGGAAGCTC
CCTCGTGCGCTCTCCTGTTCCGACCCTGCCGCTTACCGGATACCTGTCCGCCTTTCTCCCTTCGGGAAGC
GTGGCGCTTTCTCATAGCTCACGCTGTAGGTATCTCAGTTCGGTGTAGGTCGTTCGCTCCAAGCTGGGCT
GTGTGCACGAACCCCCCGTTCAGCCCGACCGCTGCGCCTTATCCGGTAACTATCGTCTTGAGTCCAACCC
GGTAAGACACGACTTATCGCCACTGGCAGCAGCCACTGGTAACAGGATTAGCAGAGCGAGGTATGTAGGC
GGTGCTACAGAGTTCTTGAAGTGGTGGCCTAACTACGGCTACACTAGAAGAACAGTATTTGGTATCTGCG
CTCTGCTGAAGCCAGTTACCTTCGGAAAAAGAGTTGGTAGCTCTTGATCCGGCAAACAAACCACCGCTGG
TAGCGGTGGTTTTTTTGTTTGCAAGCAGCAGATTACGCGCAGAAAAAAAGGATCTCAAGAAGATCCTTTG
ATCTTTTCTACGGGGTCTGACGCTCAGTGGAACGAAAACTCACGTTAAGGGATTTTGGTCATGAGATTAT
CAAAAAGGATCTTCACCTAGATCCTTTTAAATTAAAAATGAAGTTTTAAATCAATCTAAAGTATATATGA
GTAAACTTGGTCTGACAGTTACCAATGCTTAATCAGTGAGGCACCTATCTCAGCGATCTGTCTATTTCGT
TCATCCATAGTTGCCTGACTCCCCGTCGTGTAGATAACTACGATACGGGAGGGCTTACCATCTGGCCCCA
GTGCTGCAATGATACCGCGAGACCCACGCTCACCGGCTCCAGATTTATCAGCAATAAACCAGCCAGCCGG
AAGGGCCGAGCGCAGAAGTGGTCCTGCAACTTTATCCGCCTCCATCCAGTCTATTAATTGTTGCCGGGAA
GCTAGAGTAAGTAGTTCGCCAGTTAATAGTTTGCGCAACGTTGTTGCCATTGCTACAGGCATCGTGGTGT
CACGCTCGTCGTTTGGTATGGCTTCATTCAGCTCCGGTTCCCAACGATCAAGGCGAGTTACATGATCCCC
CATGTTGTGCAAAAAAGCGGTTAGCTCCTTCGGTCCTCCGATCGTTGTCAGAAGTAAGTTGGCCGCAGTG
TTATCACTCATGGTTATGGCAGCACTGCATAATTCTCTTACTGTCATGCCATCCGTAAGATGCTTTTCTG
TGACTGGTGAGTACTCAACCAAGTCATTCTGAGAATAGTGTATGCGGCGACCGAGTTGCTCTTGCCCGGC
GTCAATACGGGATAATACCGCGCCACATAGCAGAACTTTAAAAGTGCTCATCATTGGAAAACGTTCTTCG
GGGCGAAAACTCTCAAGGATCTTACCGCTGTTGAGATCCAGTTCGATGTAACCCACTCGTGCACCCAACT
GATCTTCAGCATCTTTTACTTTCACCAGCGTTTCTGGGTGAGCAAAAACAGGAAGGCAAAATGCCGCAAA
AAAGGGAATAAGGGCGACACGGAAATGTTGAATACTCATACTCTTCCTTTTTCAATATTATTGAAGCATT
TATCAGGGTTATTGTCTCATGAGCGGATACATATTTGAATGTATTTAGAAAAATAAACAAATAGGGGTTC
CGCGCACATTTCCCCGAAAAGTGCCACCTGACGTCTAAGAAACCATTATTATCATGACATTAACCTATAA
AAATAGGCGTATCACGAGGCCCTTTCGTCTCGCGCGTTTCGGTGATGACGGTGAAAACCTCTGACACATG
CAGCTCCCGGAGACGGTCACAGCTTGTCTGTAAGCGGATGCCGGGAGCAGACAAGCCCGTCAGGGCGCGT
CAGCGGGTGTTGGCGGGTGTCGGGGCTGGCTTAACTATGCGGCATCAGAGCAGATTGTACTGAGAGTGCA
CCATATGCGGTGTGAAATACCGCACAGATGCGTAAGGAGAAAATACCGCATCAGGCGCCATTCGCCATTC
AGGCTGCGCAACTGTTGGGAAGGGCGATCGGTGCGGGCCTCTTCGCTATTACGCCAGCTGGCGAAAGGGG
GATGTGCTGCAAGGCGATTAAGTTGGGTAACGCCAGGGTTTTCCCAGTCACGACGTTGTAAAACGACGGC
CAGTGCCAAGCTGACGCGTGTAGTCTTATGCAATACTCTTGTAGTCTTGCAACATGGTAACGATGAGTTA
GCAACATGCCTTACAAGGAGAGAAAAAGCACCGTGCATGCCGATTGGTGGAAGTAAGGTGGTACGATCGT
GCCTTATTAGGAAGGCAACAGACGGGTCTGACATGGATTGGACGAACCACTGAATTGCCGCATTGCAGAG
ATATTGTATTTAAGTGCCTAGCTCGATACATAAACGGGTCTCTCTGGTTAGACCAGATCTGAGCCTGGGA
GCTCTCTGGCTAACTAGGGAACCCACTGCTTAAGCCTCAATAAAGCTTGCCTTGAGTGCTTCAAGTAGTG
TGTGCCCGTCTGTTGTGTGACTCTGGTAACTAGAGATCCCTCAGACCCTTTTAGTCAGTGTGGAAAATCT
CTAGCAGTGGCGCCCGAACAGGGACTTGAAAGCGAAAGGGAAACCAGAGGAGCTCTCTCGACGCAGGACT
CGGCTTGCTGAAGCGCGCACGGCAAGAGGCGAGGGGCGGCGACTGGTGAGTACGCCAAAAATTTTGACTA
GCGGAGGCTAGAAGGAGAGAGATGGGTGCGAGAGCGTCAGTATTAAGCGGGGGAGAATTAGATCGCGATG
GGAAAAAATTCGGTTAAGGCCAGGGGGAAAGAAAAAATATAAATTAAAACATATAGTATGGGCAAGCAGG
GAGCTAGAACGATTCGCAGTTAATCCTGGCCTGTTAGAAACATCAGAAGGCTGTAGACAAATACTGGGAC
AGCTACAACCATCCCTTCAGACAGGATCAGAAGAACTTAGATCATTATATAATACAGTAGCAACCCTCTA
TTGTGTGCATCAAAGGATAGAGATAAAAGACACCAAGGAAGCTTTAGACAAGATAGAGGAAGAGCAAAAC
AAAAGTAAGACCACCGCACAGCAAGCGGCCACTGATCTTCAGACCTGGAGGAGGAGATATGAGGGACAAT
TGGAGAAGTGAATTATATAAATATAAAGTAGTAAAAATTGAACCATTAGGAGTAGCACCCACCAAGGCAA
AGAGAAGAGTGGTGCAGAGAGAAAAAAGAGCAGTGGGAATAGGAGCTTTGTTCCTTGGGTTCTTGGGAGC
AGCAGGAAGCACTATGGGCGCAGCGTCAATGACGCTGACGGTACAGGCCAGACAATTATTGTCTGGTATA
GTGCAGCAGCAGAACAATTTGCTGAGGGCTATTGAGGCGCAACAGCATCTGTTGCAACTCACAGTCTGGG
GCATCAAGCAGCTCCAGGCAAGAATCCTGGCTGTGGAAAGATACCTAAAGGATCAACAGCTCCTGGGGAT
TTGGGGTTGCTCTGGAAAACTCATTTGCACCACTGCTGTGCCTTGGAATGCTAGTTGGAGTAATAAATCT
CTGGAACAGATTTGGAATCACACGACCTGGATGGAGTGGGACAGAGAAATTAACAATTACACAAGCTTAA
TACACTCCTTAATTGAAGAATCGCAAAACCAGCAAGAAAAGAATGAACAAGAATTATTGGAATTAGATAA
ATGGGCAAGTTTGTGGAATTGGTTTAACATAACAAATTGGCTGTGGTATATAAAATTATTCATAATGATA
GTAGGAGGCTTGGTAGGTTTAAGAATAGTTTTTGCTGTACTTTCTATAGTGAATAGAGTTAGGCAGGGAT
ATTCACCATTATCGTTTCAGACCCACCTCCCAACCCCGAGGGGACCCGACAGGCCCGAAGGAATAGAAGA
AGAAGGTGGAGAGAGAGACAGAGACAGATCCATTCGATTAGTGAACGGATCTCGACGGTATCGGTTAACT
TTTAAAAGAAAAGGGGGGATTGGGGGGTACAGTGCAGGGGAAAGAATAGTAGACATAATAGCAACAGACA
TACAAACTAAAGAATTACAAAAACAAATTACAAAATTCAAAATTTTATCGATACTAGTATTATGCCCAGT
ACATGACCTTATGGGACTTTCCTACTTGGCAGTACATCTACGTATTAGTCATCGCTA
Features (pLannotate 1.2.2; 29 found; start..end, strand, type, name):
      9..212     +  promoter       CMV promoter: human cytomegalovirus (CMV) immediate early promoter
    298..324     +  CDS            3xFLAG (fragment): three tandem FLAG® epitope tags
    325..936     +  CDS            RRAS2: RRAS2_HUMAN - Also known as TC21. Experimental evidence at protein level: Swiss-Prot protein existence level 1. GTP-binding protein with GTPase activity involved in the regulation of MAPK signaling pathway, thereby controlling multiple cellular processes (PubMed:31130282). Involved in the regulation of MAPK signaling pathway (PubMed:31130282, PubMed:31130285). Regulation of craniofacial development (PubMed:31130282, PubMed:31130285). From Homo sapiens (Human).
    987..1198    +  promoter       EF-1α core promoter: core promoter for human elongation factor EF-1α
   1211..1479    +  LTR            5' LTR (truncated): truncated 5' long terminal repeat (LTR) from human T-cell leukemia virus (HTLV) type 1
   1506..2105    +  CDS            PuroR: puromycin N-acetyltransferase; pac from Streptomyces alboniger; confers resistance to puromycin
   2112..2700    +  misc_feature   WPRE: woodchuck hepatitis virus posttranscriptional regulatory element
   2695..2802    +  CDS            nef (fragment): NEF_SIVS4 - Experimental evidence at protein level: Swiss-Prot protein existence level 1. Interferes with TCR signaling from the cell membrane. Interacts with CD247/TCRZ (TCR zeta chain) and exert potent down- regulation of cell surface TCR/CD3 complexes. From Simian immunodeficiency virus (isolate F236/smH4) (SIV-sm) (Simian immunodeficiency virus sooty mangabey monkey).
   2827..3007    +  LTR            5' LTR (truncated): truncated 5' long terminal repeat (LTR) from HIV-1
   3079..3200    +  polyA_signal   SV40 poly(A) signal: SV40 polyadenylation signal
   3240..3375    +  rep_origin     SV40 ori: SV40 origin of replication
   3432..3448    -  protein_bind   lac operator: The lac repressor binds to the lac operator to inhibit transcription in E. coli. This inhibition can be relieved by adding lactose or isopropyl-β-D-thiogalactopyranoside (IPTG). lac repressor encoded by lacI
   3456..3486    -  promoter       lac promoter: promoter for the E. coli lac operon
   3501..3522    -  protein_bind   CAP binding site: CAP binding activates transcription in the presence of cAMP. E. coli catabolite activator protein
   3535..3627    -  CDS            lacI (fragment): lac repressor; lacI; The lac repressor binds to the lac operator to inhibit transcription in E. coli. This inhibition can be relieved by adding lactose or isopropyl-β-D-thiogalactopyranoside (IPTG).
   3810..4398    -  rep_origin     ori: high-copy-number ColE1/pMB1/pBR322/pUC origin of replication
   4569..5429    -  CDS            AmpR: β-lactamase; bla; confers resistance to ampicillin, carbenicillin, and related antibiotics
   5430..5534    -  promoter       AmpR promoter: bla
   5629..5664    +  CDS            rop (fragment): Rop protein, which maintains plasmids at low copy number; rop
   5766..5865    +  misc_feature   bom (fragment): basis of mobility region from pBR322
   5871..6025    -  CDS            lacZα (fragment): LacZα fragment of β-galactosidase; lacZ fragment
   6039..6265    +  promoter       RSV promoter: Rous sarcoma virus enhancer/promoter
   6266..6446    +  LTR            5' LTR (truncated): truncated 5' long terminal repeat (LTR) from HIV-1
   6493..6618    +  misc_feature   HIV-1 Ψ: packaging signal of human immunodeficiency virus type 1
   6602..6940    +  CDS            HIV-1 gag (fragment): gag protein from human immunodeficiency virus 1; gag
   7111..7344    +  misc_feature   RRE: The Rev response element (RRE) of HIV-1 allows for Rev-dependent mRNA export from the nucleus to the cytoplasm.
   7721..7821    +  CDS            Rev (fragment): human immunodeficiency virus 1 (HIV-1) Rev protein; rev; enhances nuclear export of unspliced and incompletely spliced viral mRNAs
   7840..7956    +  misc_feature   cPPT/CTS: central polypurine tract and central termination sequence of HIV-1
   7969..8       +  enhancer       CMV enhancer (fragment) (across the origin): human cytomegalovirus immediate early enhancer
