[The description below was written by a language model from this plasmid's Addgene catalogue record and pLannotate feature annotations shown in this document.]
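Description:
pCDH-FLAG-R-Ras2 is a lentiviral transfer plasmid for mammalian expression of human R-Ras2 (RRAS2, also known as TC21), a Ras-related small GTPase involved in MAPK signalling, carrying an N-terminal FLAG epitope. It is built on the pCDH backbone, with the roughly 615 bp coding sequence inserted between EcoRI and BamHI sites that both remain intact. In bacteria the plasmid is maintained by a high-copy ColE1/pUC-type origin and selected with ampicillin through the β-lactamase gene. The catalogue lists a total size of 7,999 bp, while the sequenced record underlying the feature table is 8,037 nt. The annotation software labels the tag as a fragment of 3xFLAG, but the short span is consistent with the FLAG tag described in the catalogue.

The viral portion has a third-generation layout: an RSV promoter drives a truncated HIV-1 5′ LTR, followed by the Ψ packaging signal with adjoining gag sequence, the Rev response element for Rev-dependent nuclear export of the genomic RNA, and the cPPT/CTS element that aids nuclear import. Downstream, the CMV enhancer/promoter transcribes FLAG-RRAS2. A second internal cassette then uses the EF-1α core promoter joined to an HTLV-1 LTR segment to express puromycin N-acetyltransferase, allowing selection of transduced or transfected cells. A WPRE enhances transcript expression, and the unit ends with a truncated HIV-1 3′ LTR and an SV40 polyadenylation signal, with an SV40 origin beyond it. The construct suits transient transfection or, after packaging with helper plasmids, generation of stable puromycin-resistant lines. The associated publication concerns regulation of R-Ras2 by SIRT6-mediated lysine defatty-acylation, where the tag would permit detection or immunoprecipitation.
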