Addgene plasmid #102335: pCDH-FLAG-R-Ras2
Purpose: Human R-Ras2 with FLAG tag for mammalian expression
Depositing lab: Hening Lin. Depositing organization: Cornell University. Publication: SIRT6 regulates Ras-related protein R-Ras2 by lysine defatty-acylation. Zhang X, Spiegelman NA, Nelson OD, Jing H, Lin H. Elife. 2017 Apr 13;6. pii: e25158. doi: 10.7554/eLife.25158. PubMed 28406396.
Backbone
  Vector backbone: pCDH
  Backbone size w/o insert (bp): 7384
  Total vector size (bp): 7999
  Vector type: Mammalian Expression, Lentiviral
  Selectable markers: Puromycin
Growth in bacteria
  Bacterial resistance: Ampicillin, 100 μg/mL
  Growth temperature: 37°C
  Growth strain: NEB Stable
  Copy number: High Copy
Gene/Insert
  Gene/Insert name: RRAS2
  Species: H. sapiens (human)
  Insert size (bp): 615
  GenBank ID: NP_036382.2
  Entrez Gene: RRAS2 (a.k.a. NS12, TC21)
  Promoter: CMV
  Tag / fusion protein: FLAG (N terminal on insert)
  Cloning method: Restriction Enzyme; 5′ cloning site EcoRI (not destroyed); 3′ cloning site BamHI (not destroyed)
  Sequencing primers: 5′ CMV; 3′ CTCTAGGCACCCGTTCAATTGC
Terms and licenses: Academic/Nonprofit Terms; Industry Terms: Not Available to Industry
How to cite: pCDH-FLAG-R-Ras2 was a gift from Hening Lin (Addgene plasmid # 102335 ; http://n2t.net/addgene:102335 ; RRID:Addgene_102335)
